Addgene plasmid #209049: pcDNA5-3xFLAG-TAF5-FL
Purpose: Vector for generating Flp-In cell lines allowing dox-inducible mammalian expression of 3xFlag-tagged full length TAF5 isoform
Depositing lab: Thomas Gonatopoulos-Pournatzis. Depositing organization: National Cancer Institute (NCI). Publication: Genome-scale exon perturbation screens uncover exons critical for cell fitness. Xiao MS, Damodaran AP, Kumari B, Dickson E, Xing K, On TA, Parab N, King HE, Perez AR, Guiblet WM, Duncan G, Che A, Chari R, Andresson T, Vidigal JA, Weatheritt RJ, Aregger M, Gonatopoulos-Pournatzis T. Mol Cell. 2024 Jul 11;84(13):2553-2572.e19. doi: 10.1016/j.molcel.2024.05.024. Epub 2024 Jun 24. PubMed 38917794.
Backbone
  Vector backbone: pcDNA5/FRT/TO
  Vector type: Mammalian Expression
  Selectable markers: Hygromycin, only when integrated into FlpIn FRT site
Growth in bacteria
  Bacterial resistance: Ampicillin, 100 μg/mL
  Growth temperature: 37°C
  Growth strain: NEB Stable
  Copy number: High Copy
Gene/Insert
  Gene/Insert name: TAF5 full length
  Species: H. sapiens (human)
  Promoter: CMV/TO inducible promoter
  Tag / fusion protein: FLAG (N terminal on insert)
  Cloning method: Gateway Cloning
Terms and licenses: Academic/Nonprofit Terms; Industry Terms: Not Available to Industry
How to cite: pcDNA5-3xFLAG-TAF5-FL was a gift from Thomas Gonatopoulos-Pournatzis (Addgene plasmid # 209049 ; http://n2t.net/addgene:209049 ; RRID:Addgene_209049)
