[The description below was written by a language model from this plasmid's Addgene catalogue record and pLannotate feature annotations shown in this document.]
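Description:
pcDNA5-3xFLAG-TAF5-FL is a mammalian expression plasmid built on the pcDNA5/FRT/TO backbone. It is designed to generate isogenic stable cell lines by Flp-In recombination, with doxycycline-inducible expression of full-length human TAF5. In bacteria it is maintained as a high-copy plasmid through a ColE1/pUC-type origin and selected with ampicillin via the β-lactamase gene. Remnants of an f1 origin and of lac regulatory sequences are also annotated in the backbone.

The expression cassette uses the CMV immediate-early enhancer and promoter followed by tet operator sequences. The annotation software labels these operators as short tetO-containing promoter fragments. Together they form the CMV/TO promoter, which is repressed in cells expressing the Tet repressor and derepressed by adding tetracycline or doxycycline. Downstream lies an N-terminal FLAG epitope; the record describes a 3xFLAG tag, although only one FLAG unit is explicitly annotated. The TAF5 coding sequence follows, flanked by attB1 and attB2 sites left by Gateway cloning, and the cassette ends in the bovine growth hormone polyadenylation signal. TAF5 is a subunit of the general transcription factor TFIID and related complexes.

A separate module contains an FRT site directly upstream of a hygromycin phosphotransferase gene, followed by an SV40 polyadenylation signal. No functional promoter for this gene is annotated on the plasmid, and hygromycin resistance is recorded as arising only after Flp-mediated integration into the genomic FRT site of a Flp-In host line. This arrangement selects for single-copy, site-specific integrants. The construct is suited to controlled expression of tagged full-length TAF5 isoform, for example in detection, affinity purification or rescue experiments.
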