Features (pLannotate 1.2.2; 24 found; start..end, strand, type, name):
     28..80      -  misc_feature   bom (fragment): basis of mobility region from pBR322
    235..614     +  enhancer       CMV enhancer: human cytomegalovirus immediate early enhancer
    615..818     +  promoter       CMV promoter: human cytomegalovirus (CMV) immediate early promoter
    820..839     +  promoter       PLtetO-1 promoter (fragment): modified phage lambda PL promoter with tet operator sites (Lutz and Bujard, 1997)
    841..860     +  promoter       PLtetO-1 promoter (fragment): modified phage lambda PL promoter with tet operator sites (Lutz and Bujard, 1997)
    868..901     +  promoter       TRE3GV promoter (fragment): 3rd-generation Tet-responsive promoter that can be activated by binding of Tet-On® 3G, optimized for retroviral and lentiviral vectors
   1034..1057    +  CDS            FLAG: FLAG® epitope tag, followed by an enterokinase cleavage site
   1058..1082    +  protein_bind   attB1: mutant version of attB; recombination site for the Gateway® BP reaction BP Clonase™
   1085..3481    +  CDS            TAF5: TAF5_HUMAN - Also known as TAF2D. Experimental evidence at protein level: Swiss-Prot protein existence level 1. TAFs are components of the transcription factor IID (TFIID) complex, PCAF histone acetylase complex and TBP-free TAFII complex (TFTC). TAFs components-TIIFD are essential for mediating regulation of RNA polymerase transcription. TAF5/TAFII100 interacts strongly with the histone H4-related TAF6/TAFII80 and the histone H3-related TAF9/TAFII31, as well as a stable complex comprised of both TAF5/TAFII80 and TAF6/TAFII31. Apparently weaker interactions of TAF5/TAFII100 with TBP, TAF1/TAFI
   3487..3511    -  protein_bind   attB2: mutant version of attB; recombination site for the Gateway® BP reaction BP Clonase™
   3559..3783    +  polyA_signal   bGH poly(A) signal: bovine growth hormone polyadenylation signal
   3787..3808    +  promoter       SV40 promoter (fragment): SV40 enhancer and early promoter
   3829..4062    +  rep_origin     f1 ori (fragment) (sequence partly withheld): f1 bacteriophage origin of replication; arrow indicates direction of (+) strand synthesis
   4067..4114    +  protein_bind   FRT: FLP-mediated recombination occurs in the 8-bp core sequence TCTAGAAA (Turan and Bode, 2011). FLP recombinase from the Saccharomyces cerevisiae 2μ plasmid
   4122..5144    +  CDS            HygR: hygromycin B phosphotransferase confers resistance to hygromycin
   5154..5279    +  CDS            ble (fragment): BLE_KLEPN - Experimental evidence at protein level: Swiss-Prot protein existence level 1. Binding protein with a strong affinity to the bleomycin family of antibiotics. Binds to CL990; an antimitotic-antibiotic compound. From Klebsiella pneumoniae.
   5274..5395    +  polyA_signal   SV40 poly(A) signal: SV40 polyadenylation signal
   5468..5484    -  protein_bind   lac operator: The lac repressor binds to the lac operator to inhibit transcription in E. coli. This inhibition can be relieved by adding lactose or isopropyl-β-D-thiogalactopyranoside (IPTG). lac repressor encoded by lacI
   5492..5522    -  promoter       lac promoter: promoter for the E. coli lac operon
   5537..5558    -  protein_bind   CAP binding site: CAP binding activates transcription in the presence of cAMP. E. coli catabolite activator protein
   5571..5663    -  CDS            lacI (fragment): lac repressor; lacI; The lac repressor binds to the lac operator to inhibit transcription in E. coli. This inhibition can be relieved by adding lactose or isopropyl-β-D-thiogalactopyranoside (IPTG).
   5846..6434    -  rep_origin     ori: high-copy-number ColE1/pMB1/pBR322/pUC origin of replication
   6605..7465    -  CDS            AmpR: β-lactamase; bla; confers resistance to ampicillin, carbenicillin, and related antibiotics
   7466..7570    -  promoter       AmpR promoter: bla
>Addgene plasmid #209049 | pcDNA5-3xFLAG-TAF5-FL | addgene full sequence | sequence record 413521 | Addgene NGS Result
GACGGATCGGGAGATCTCCCGATCCCCTATGGTGCACTCTCAGTACAATCTGCTCTGATGCCGCATAGTT
AAGCCAGTATCTGCTCCCTGCTTGTGTGTTGGAGGTCGCTGAGTAGTGCGCGAGCAAAATTTAAGCTACA
ACAAGGCAAGGCTTGACCGACAATTGCATGAAGAATCTGCTTAGGGTTAGGCGTTTTGCGCTGCTTCGCG
ATGTACGGGCCAGATATACGCGTTGACATTGATTATTGACTAGTTATTAATAGTAATCAATTACGGGGTC
ATTAGTTCATAGCCCATATATGGAGTTCCGCGTTACATAACTTACGGTAAATGGCCCGCCTGGCTGACCG
CCCAACGACCCCCGCCCATTGACGTCAATAATGACGTATGTTCCCATAGTAACGCCAATAGGGACTTTCC
ATTGACGTCAATGGGTGGAGTATTTACGGTAAACTGCCCACTTGGCAGTACATCAAGTGTATCATATGCC
AAGTACGCCCCCTATTGACGTCAATGACGGTAAATGGCCCGCCTGGCATTATGCCCAGTACATGACCTTA
TGGGACTTTCCTACTTGGCAGTACATCTACGTATTAGTCATCGCTATTACCATGGTGATGCGGTTTTGGC
AGTACATCAATGGGCGTGGATAGCGGTTTGACTCACGGGGATTTCCAAGTCTCCACCCCATTGACGTCAA
TGGGAGTTTGTTTTGGCACCAAAATCAACGGGACTTTCCAAAATGTCGTAACAACTCCGCCCCATTGACG
CAAATGGGCGGTAGGCGTGTACGGTGGGAGGTCTATATAAGCAGAGCTCTCCCTATCAGTGATAGAGATC
TCCCTATCAGTGATAGAGATCGTCGACGAGCTCGTTTAGTGAACCGTCAGATCGCCTGGAGACGCCATCC
ACGCTGTTTTGACCTCCATAGAAGACACCGGGACCGATCCAGCCTCCGGACTCTAGCGTTTAAACTTAAG
CTTCCACCATGGACTACAAAGACCATGACGGTGATACATATGATCATGACATCGATTACAAGGATGACGA
TGACAAGACAAGTTTGTACAAAAAAGCAGGCTTCGCGGCGCTGGCGGAGGAGCAGACGGAGGTGGCGGTC
AAGCTAGAGCCTGAGGGACCGCCAACGCTGCTACCTCCGCAGGCGGGGGACGGCGCAGGCGAGGGTAGCG
GCGGCACTACCAACAACGGCCCCAACGGCGGCGGCGGGAACGTTGCGGCGTCGTCGTCCACTGGCGGGGA
TGGCGGGACCCCCAAGCCCACGGTGGCTGTCTCCGCCGCTGCCCCGGCGGGGGCGGCCCCGGTGCCCGCC
GCTGCTCCGGACGCCGGCGCTCCGCATGACCGACAGACTCTACTGGCCGTGCTGCAGTTCCTACGGCAGA
GCAAACTCCGCGAGGCCGAAGAGGCGCTGCGCCGTGAGGCCGGGCTGCTGGAGGAGGCAGTGGCGGGCTC
CGGAGCCCCGGGAGAGGTGGACAGCGCCGGCGCTGAGGTGACCAGCGCGCTTCTCAGCCGGGTGACCGCC
TCGGCCCCTGGCCCTGCGGCCCCCGACCCTCCGGGCACTGGCGCTTCGGGGGCCACGGTCGTCTCAGGTT
CAGCCTCAGGTCCTGCGGCTCCGGGTAAAGTTGGAAGTGTTGCTGTGGAAGACCAGCCAGATGTCAGTGC
CGTGTTGTCAGCCTACAACCAACAAGGAGATCCCACAATGTATGAAGAATACTATAGTGGACTGAAACAC
TTCATTGAATGTTCCCTGGACTGCCATCGGGCAGAGTTGTCCCAACTTTTTTATCCTCTGTTTGTGCACA
TGTACTTGGAGCTAGTCTACAATCAACATGAGAATGAAGCAAAGTCATTCTTTGAGAAGTTCCATGGAGA
TCAGGAATGTTATTACCAGGATGACCTACGAGTATTATCTAGTCTTACCAAAAAGGAACACATGAAAGGG
AATGAGACCATGTTGGATTTTCGAACAAGTAAATTTGTTCTGCGTATTTCCCGTGACTCGTACCAACTCT
TGAAGAGGCATCTTCAGGAGAAACAGAACAATCAGATATGGAACATAGTTCAGGAGCACCTCTACATTGA
CATCTTTGATGGGATGCCGCGTAGTAAGCAACAGATAGATGCGATGGTGGGAAGTTTGGCAGGAGAGGCT
AAACGAGAGGCAAACAAATCAAAGGTATTTTTTGGTTTATTAAAAGAACCAGAAATTGAGGTACCTTTGG
ATGACGAGGATGAAGAGGGAGAAAATGAAGAAGGAAAACCTAAAAAGAAGAAGCCTAAAAAAGATAGTAT
TGGATCCAAAAGCAAAAAACAAGATCCCAATGCTCCACCTCAGAACAGAATCCCTCTTCCTGAGTTGAAA
GATTCAGATAAGTTGGATAAGATAATGAATATGAAAGAAACCACCAAACGAGTGCGCCTTGGGCCGGACT
GCTTACCCTCCATTTGTTTCTATACATTTCTCAATGCTTACCAGGGTCTCACTGCAGTGGATGTCACTGA
TGATTCTAGTCTGATTGCTGGAGGTTTTGCAGATTCAACTGTCAGAGTGTGGTCGGTAACACCCAAAAAG
CTTCGTAGTGTCAAACAAGCATCAGATCTTAGTCTTATAGACAAAGAATCAGATGATGTCTTAGAAAGAA
TCATGGATGAGAAAACAGCAAGTGAGTTGAAGATTTTGTATGGTCACAGTGGGCCTGTCTACGGAGCCAG
CTTCAGTCCGGATAGGAACTATCTGCTTTCCTCTTCAGAGGACGGAACTGTTAGATTGTGGAGCCTTCAA
ACATTTACTTGTTTGGTGGGATATAAAGGACACAACTATCCAGTATGGGACACACAATTTTCTCCATATG
GATATTATTTTGTGTCAGGGGGCCATGACCGAGTAGCTCGGCTCTGGGCTACAGACCACTATCAGCCTTT
AAGAATATTTGCCGGCCATCTTGCTGATGTGAATTGTACCAGATTCCATCCAAATTCTAATTATGTTGCT
ACGGGCTCTGCAGACAGAACTGTGCGGCTCTGGGACGTCCTGAATGGTAACTGTGTAAGGATCTTCACTG
GACACAAGGGACCAATTCATTCCTTGACATTTTCTCCCAATGGGAGATTCCTGGCTACAGGAGCAACAGA
TGGCAGAGTGCTTCTTTGGGATATTGGACATGGTTTGATGGTTGGAGAATTAAAAGGCCACACTGATACA
GTCTGTTCACTTAGGTTTAGTAGAGATGGTGAAATTTTGGCATCAGGTTCAATGGATAATACAGTTCGAT
TATGGGATGCTATCAAAGCCTTTGAAGATTTAGAGACCGATGACTTTACTACAGCCACTGGGCATATAAA
TTTACCTGAGAATTCACAGGAGTTATTGTTGGGAACATATATGACCAAATCAACACCAGTTGTACACCTT
CATTTTACTCGAAGAAACCTGGTTCTAGCTGCAGGAGCTTATAGTCCACAATGATAACCCAGCTTTCTTG
TACAAAGTGGTCTGACTCGAGTCTAGAGGGCCCGTTTAAACCCGCTGATCAGCCTCGACTGTGCCTTCTA
GTTGCCAGCCATCTGTTGTTTGCCCCTCCCCCGTGCCTTCCTTGACCCTGGAAGGTGCCACTCCCACTGT
CCTTTCCTAATAAAATGAGGAAATTGCATCGCATTGTCTGAGTAGGTGTCATTCTATTCTGGGGGGTGGG
GTGGGGCAGGACAGCAAGGGGGAGGATTGGGAAGACAATAGCAGGCATGCTGGGGATGCGGTGGGCTCTA
TGGCTTCTGAGGCGGAAAGAACCAGCTGGGGCTCTAGGGGGTATCCCC
[124 nt withheld, positions 3829-3952]
C
[91 nt withheld, positions 3954-4044]
AGGGTGATGGTTCACGTACCTAGAAGTTCCTATTCCGAAGTTCCTATTCTCTAGAAAGTATAGGAACTTC
CTTGGCCAAAAAGCCTGAACTCACCGCGACGTCTGTCGAGAAGTTTCTGATCGAAAAGTTCGACAGCGTC
TCCGACCTGATGCAGCTCTCGGAGGGCGAAGAATCTCGTGCTTTCAGCTTCGATGTAGGAGGGCGTGGAT
ATGTCCTGCGGGTAAATAGCTGCGCCGATGGTTTCTACAAAGATCGTTATGTTTATCGGCACTTTGCATC
GGCCGCGCTCCCGATTCCGGAAGTGCTTGACATTGGGGAGTTCAGCGAGAGCCTGACCTATTGCATCTCC
CGCCGTGCACAGGGTGTCACGTTGCAAGACCTGCCTGAAACCGAACTGCCCGCTGTTCTGCAGCCGGTCG
CGGAGGCCATGGATGCGATCGCTGCGGCCGATCTTAGCCAGACGAGCGGGTTCGGCCCATTCGGACCGCA
AGGAATCGGTCAATACACTACATGGCGTGATTTCATATGCGCGATTGCTGATCCCCATGTGTATCACTGG
CAAACTGTGATGGACGACACCGTCAGTGCGTCCGTCGCGCAGGCTCTCGATGAGCTGATGCTTTGGGCCG
AGGACTGCCCCGAAGTCCGGCACCTCGTGCACGCGGATTTCGGCTCCAACAATGTCCTGACGGACAATGG
CCGCATAACAGCGGTCATTGACTGGAGCGAGGCGATGTTCGGGGATTCCCAATACGAGGTCGCCAACATC
TTCTTCTGGAGGCCGTGGTTGGCTTGTATGGAGCAGCAGACGCGCTACTTCGAGCGGAGGCATCCGGAGC
TTGCAGGATCGCCGCGGCTCCGGGCGTATATGCTCCGCATTGGTCTTGACCAACTCTATCAGAGCTTGGT
TGACGGCAATTTCGATGATGCAGCTTGGGCGCAGGGTCGATGCGACGCAATCGTCCGATCCGGAGCCGGG
ACTGTCGGGCGTACACAAATCGCCCGCAGAAGCGCGGCCGTCTGGACCGATGGCTGTGTAGAAGTACTCG
CCGATAGTGGAAACCGACGCCCCAGCACTCGTCCGAGGGCAAAGGAATAGCACGTACTACGAGATTTCGA
TTCCACCGCCGCCTTCTATGAAAGGTTGGGCTTCGGAATCGTTTTCCGGGACGCCGGCTGGATGATCCTC
CAGCGCGGGGATCTCATGCTGGAGTTCTTCGCCCACCCCAACTTGTTTATTGCAGCTTATAATGGTTACA
AATAAAGCAATAGCATCACAAATTTCACAAATAAAGCATTTTTTTCACTGCATTCTAGTTGTGGTTTGTC
CAAACTCATCAATGTATCTTATCATGTCTGTATACCGTCGACCTCTAGCTAGAGCTTGGCGTAATCATGG
TCATAGCTGTTTCCTGTGTGAAATTGTTATCCGCTCACAATTCCACACAACATACGAGCCGGAAGCATAA
AGTGTAAAGCCTGGGGTGCCTAATGAGTGAGCTAACTCACATTAATTGCGTTGCGCTCACTGCCCGCTTT
CCAGTCGGGAAACCTGTCGTGCCAGCTGCATTAATGAATCGGCCAACGCGCGGGGAGAGGCGGTTTGCGT
ATTGGGCGCTCTTCCGCTTCCTCGCTCACTGACTCGCTGCGCTCGGTCGTTCGGCTGCGGCGAGCGGTAT
CAGCTCACTCAAAGGCGGTAATACGGTTATCCACAGAATCAGGGGATAACGCAGGAAAGAACATGTGAGC
AAAAGGCCAGCAAAAGGCCAGGAACCGTAAAAAGGCCGCGTTGCTGGCGTTTTTCCATAGGCTCCGCCCC
CCTGACGAGCATCACAAAAATCGACGCTCAAGTCAGAGGTGGCGAAACCCGACAGGACTATAAAGATACC
AGGCGTTTCCCCCTGGAAGCTCCCTCGTGCGCTCTCCTGTTCCGACCCTGCCGCTTACCGGATACCTGTC
CGCCTTTCTCCCTTCGGGAAGCGTGGCGCTTTCTCATAGCTCACGCTGTAGGTATCTCAGTTCGGTGTAG
GTCGTTCGCTCCAAGCTGGGCTGTGTGCACGAACCCCCCGTTCAGCCCGACCGCTGCGCCTTATCCGGTA
ACTATCGTCTTGAGTCCAACCCGGTAAGACACGACTTATCGCCACTGGCAGCAGCCACTGGTAACAGGAT
TAGCAGAGCGAGGTATGTAGGCGGTGCTACAGAGTTCTTGAAGTGGTGGCCTAACTACGGCTACACTAGA
AGAACAGTATTTGGTATCTGCGCTCTGCTGAAGCCAGTTACCTTCGGAAAAAGAGTTGGTAGCTCTTGAT
CCGGCAAACAAACCACCGCTGGTAGCGGTGGTTTTTTTGTTTGCAAGCAGCAGATTACGCGCAGAAAAAA
AGGATCTCAAGAAGATCCTTTGATCTTTTCTACGGGGTCTGACGCTCAGTGGAACGAAAACTCACGTTAA
GGGATTTTGGTCATGAGATTATCAAAAAGGATCTTCACCTAGATCCTTTTAAATTAAAAATGAAGTTTTA
AATCAATCTAAAGTATATATGAGTAAACTTGGTCTGACAGTTACCAATGCTTAATCAGTGAGGCACCTAT
CTCAGCGATCTGTCTATTTCGTTCATCCATAGTTGCCTGACTCCCCGTCGTGTAGATAACTACGATACGG
GAGGGCTTACCATCTGGCCCCAGTGCTGCAATGATACCGCGAGACCCACGCTCACCGGCTCCAGATTTAT
CAGCAATAAACCAGCCAGCCGGAAGGGCCGAGCGCAGAAGTGGTCCTGCAACTTTATCCGCCTCCATCCA
GTCTATTAATTGTTGCCGGGAAGCTAGAGTAAGTAGTTCGCCAGTTAATAGTTTGCGCAACGTTGTTGCC
ATTGCTACAGGCATCGTGGTGTCACGCTCGTCGTTTGGTATGGCTTCATTCAGCTCCGGTTCCCAACGAT
CAAGGCGAGTTACATGATCCCCCATGTTGTGCAAAAAAGCGGTTAGCTCCTTCGGTCCTCCGATCGTTGT
CAGAAGTAAGTTGGCCGCAGTGTTATCACTCATGGTTATGGCAGCACTGCATAATTCTCTTACTGTCATG
CCATCCGTAAGATGCTTTTCTGTGACTGGTGAGTACTCAACCAAGTCATTCTGAGAATAGTGTATGCGGC
GACCGAGTTGCTCTTGCCCGGCGTCAATACGGGATAATACCGCGCCACATAGCAGAACTTTAAAAGTGCT
CATCATTGGAAAACGTTCTTCGGGGCGAAAACTCTCAAGGATCTTACCGCTGTTGAGATCCAGTTCGATG
TAACCCACTCGTGCACCCAACTGATCTTCAGCATCTTTTACTTTCACCAGCGTTTCTGGGTGAGCAAAAA
CAGGAAGGCAAAATGCCGCAAAAAAGGGAATAAGGGCGACACGGAAATGTTGAATACTCATACTCTTCCT
TTTTCAATATTATTGAAGCATTTATCAGGGTTATTGTCTCATGAGCGGATACATATTTGAATGTATTTAG
AAAAATAAACAAATAGGGGTTCCGCGCACATTTCCCCGAAAAGTGCCACCTGACGTC
